Addgene plasmid #108824: pBW2702_pCAG-PV1-pMag-L1-iCre-271C-BGHpA
Purpose: Expresses aa271 to C-terminus of Cre recombinase fused to pMag CID
Depositing lab: Wilson Wong. Depositing organization: Boston University Main Campus. Publication: High-performance chemical- and light-inducible recombinases in mammalian cells and mice. Weinberg BH, Cho JH, Agarwal Y, Pham NTH, Caraballo LD, Walkosz M, Ortega C, Trexler M, Tague N, Law B, Benman WKJ, Letendre J, Beal J, Wong WW. Nat Commun. 2019 Oct 24;10(1):4845. doi: 10.1038/s41467-019-12800-7. PubMed 31649244.
Backbone
  Vector backbone: pCAGGS
  Vector type: Mammalian Expression, Cre/Lox, Synthetic Biology
Growth in bacteria
  Bacterial resistance: Ampicillin, 100 μg/mL
  Growth temperature: 37°C
  Growth strain: NEB Stable
  Copy number: High Copy
Gene/Insert
  Gene/Insert name: Cre recombinase fragment aa271 to C-terminus
  Species: Synthetic
  Promoter: pCAG
  Tag / fusion protein: pMag (N terminal on insert); NLS (C terminal on insert)
  Cloning method: Restriction Enzyme; 5′ cloning site KpnI (not destroyed); 3′ cloning site EcoRI (not destroyed)
Terms and licenses: Academic/Nonprofit Terms; Industry Terms: Not Available to Industry
Depositor comments: Please visit https://www.biorxiv.org/content/10.1101/747121v1 for bioRxiv preprint.
How to cite: pBW2702_pCAG-PV1-pMag-L1-iCre-271C-BGHpA was a gift from Wilson Wong (Addgene plasmid # 108824 ; http://n2t.net/addgene:108824 ; RRID:Addgene_108824)
