[The description below was written by a language model from this plasmid's Addgene catalogue record and pLannotate feature annotations shown in this document.]
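Description:
pBW2702_pCAG-PV1-pMag-L1-iCre-271C-BGHpA is a mammalian expression plasmid built on the pCAGGS backbone that encodes one half of a split, light-inducible Cre recombinase. It is propagated in E. coli as a high-copy plasmid through a ColE1/pUC-type origin and selected with ampicillin via the β-lactamase gene. The backbone also carries an SV40 origin and SV40 poly(A) signal, along with remnants of lac regulatory sequences and lacI fragments that have no evident role in the payload.

Expression is driven by the CAG promoter, annotated here as the CMV immediate-early enhancer, the chicken β-actin promoter and a chimeric β-actin/β-globin intron, which together give strong constitutive transcription in many mammalian cell types. The open reading frame fuses pMag, the positively charged member of the blue-light-responsive Magnet heterodimerising pair, through a linker (L1) to the C-terminal fragment of a Cre recombinase (iCre) running from residue 271 to the end of the protein, with a nuclear localisation signal at the C terminus. The automated annotation detects only the Cre fragment; the region between the intron and that fragment, where pMag and the element named PV1 would lie, is unannotated, and the record does not explain what PV1 is. Transcripts terminate at a bGH poly(A) signal, with residual rabbit β-globin sequence and its poly(A) from pCAGGS downstream.

On its own the fragment should be catalytically inactive. It is presumably intended for co-expression with a complementary N-terminal Cre fragment fused to the partner dimerisation domain, so that induced dimerisation reconstitutes recombinase activity at loxP sites, allowing inducible control of recombination in mammalian cells and mice.
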