Features (pLannotate 1.2.2; 19 found; start..end, strand, type, name):
     46..62      -  protein_bind   lac operator: The lac repressor binds to the lac operator to inhibit transcription in E. coli. This inhibition can be relieved by adding lactose or isopropyl-β-D-thiogalactopyranoside (IPTG). lac repressor encoded by lacI
     70..100     -  promoter       lac promoter: promoter for the E. coli lac operon
    115..136     -  protein_bind   CAP binding site: CAP binding activates transcription in the presence of cAMP. E. coli catabolite activator protein
    149..188     -  CDS            lacI (fragment): lac repressor; lacI; The lac repressor binds to the lac operator to inhibit transcription in E. coli. This inhibition can be relieved by adding lactose or isopropyl-β-D-thiogalactopyranoside (IPTG).
    195..217     +  promoter       SV40 promoter (fragment): SV40 enhancer and early promoter
    221..355     +  rep_origin     SV40 ori: SV40 origin of replication
    375..509     +  polyA_signal   SV40 poly(A) signal: SV40 polyadenylation signal
    511..565     -  CDS            lacI (fragment): lac repressor; lacI; The lac repressor binds to the lac operator to inhibit transcription in E. coli. This inhibition can be relieved by adding lactose or isopropyl-β-D-thiogalactopyranoside (IPTG).
    748..1336    -  rep_origin     ori: high-copy-number ColE1/pMB1/pBR322/pUC origin of replication
   1507..2367    -  CDS            AmpR: β-lactamase; bla; confers resistance to ampicillin, carbenicillin, and related antibiotics
   2368..2472    -  promoter       AmpR promoter: bla
   2503..2882    +  enhancer       CMV enhancer: human cytomegalovirus immediate early enhancer
   2884..3159    +  promoter       chicken β-actin promoter: No description available
   3160..4175    +  intron         chimeric intron: chimera between introns from chicken β-actin and rabbit β-globin
   4805..5023    +  CDS            cre (fragment): RECR_BPP1 - Experimental evidence at protein level: Swiss-Prot protein existence level 1. Catalyzes site-specific recombination between two 34-base- pair LOXP sites. Its role is to maintain the phage genome as a monomeric unit-copy plasmid in the lysogenic state. From Escherichia phage P1 (Bacteriophage P1).
   5054..5278    +  polyA_signal   bGH poly(A) signal: bovine growth hormone polyadenylation signal
   5282..5303    +  promoter       SV40 promoter (fragment): SV40 enhancer and early promoter
   5441..5512    +  CDS            HBB (fragment): HBB_PONPY - Experimental evidence at transcript level: Swiss-Prot protein existence level 2. Involved in oxygen transport from the lung to the various peripheral tissues. From Pongo pygmaeus (Bornean orangutan).
   5583..5638    +  polyA_signal   β-globin poly(A) signal: rabbit β-globin polyadenylation signal (Gil and Proudfoot, 1987)
>Addgene plasmid #108824 | pBW2702_pCAG-PV1-pMag-L1-iCre-271C-BGHpA | depositor full sequence | sequence record 205105 | Full Sequence
CCCAAGCTTGGCGTAATCATGGTCATAGCTGTTTCCTGTGTGAAATTGTTATCCGCTCACAATTCCACAC
AACATACGAGCCGGAAGCATAAAGTGTAAAGCCTGGGGTGCCTAATGAGTGAGCTAACTCACATTAATTG
CGTTGCGCTCACTGCCCGCTTTCCAGTCGGGAAACCTGTCGTGCCAGCGGATCCGCATCTCAATTAGTCA
GCAACCATAGTCCCGCCCCTAACTCCGCCCAGTTCCGCCCATTCTCCGCCCCATGGCTGACTAATTTTTT
TTATTTATGCAGAGGCCGAGGCCGCCTCGGCCTCTGAGCTATTCCAGAAGTAGTGAGGAGGCTTTTTTGG
AGGCCTAGGCTTTTGCAAAAAGCTAACTTGTTTATTGCAGCTTATAATGGTTACAAATAAAGCAATAGCA
TCACAAATTTCACAAATAAAGCATTTTTTTCACTGCATTCTAGTTGTGGTTTGTCCAAACTCATCAATGT
ATCTTATCATGTCTGGATCCGCTGCATTAATGAATCGGCCAACGCGCGGGGAGAGGCGGTTTGCGTATTG
GGCGCTCTTCCGCTTCCTCGCTCACTGACTCGCTGCGCTCGGTCGTTCGGCTGCGGCGAGCGGTATCAGC
TCACTCAAAGGCGGTAATACGGTTATCCACAGAATCAGGGGATAACGCAGGAAAGAACATGTGAGCAAAA
GGCCAGCAAAAGGCCAGGAACCGTAAAAAGGCCGCGTTGCTGGCGTTTTTCCATAGGCTCCGCCCCCCTG
ACGAGCATCACAAAAATCGACGCTCAAGTCAGAGGTGGCGAAACCCGACAGGACTATAAAGATACCAGGC
GTTTCCCCCTGGAAGCTCCCTCGTGCGCTCTCCTGTTCCGACCCTGCCGCTTACCGGATACCTGTCCGCC
TTTCTCCCTTCGGGAAGCGTGGCGCTTTCTCATAGCTCACGCTGTAGGTATCTCAGTTCGGTGTAGGTCG
TTCGCTCCAAGCTGGGCTGTGTGCACGAACCCCCCGTTCAGCCCGACCGCTGCGCCTTATCCGGTAACTA
TCGTCTTGAGTCCAACCCGGTAAGACACGACTTATCGCCACTGGCAGCAGCCACTGGTAACAGGATTAGC
AGAGCGAGGTATGTAGGCGGTGCTACAGAGTTCTTGAAGTGGTGGCCTAACTACGGCTACACTAGAAGAA
CAGTATTTGGTATCTGCGCTCTGCTGAAGCCAGTTACCTTCGGAAAAAGAGTTGGTAGCTCTTGATCCGG
CAAACAAACCACCGCTGGTAGCGGTGGTTTTTTTGTTTGCAAGCAGCAGATTACGCGCAGAAAAAAAGGA
TCTCAAGAAGATCCTTTGATCTTTTCTACGGGGTCTGACGCTCAGTGGAACGAAAACTCACGTTAAGGGA
TTTTGGTCATGAGATTATCAAAAAGGATCTTCACCTAGATCCTTTTAAATTAAAAATGAAGTTTTAAATC
AATCTAAAGTATATATGAGTAAACTTGGTCTGACAGTTACCAATGCTTAATCAGTGAGGCACCTATCTCA
GCGATCTGTCTATTTCGTTCATCCATAGTTGCCTGACTCCCCGTCGTGTAGATAACTACGATACGGGAGG
GCTTACCATCTGGCCCCAGTGCTGCAATGATACCGCGAGACCCACGCTCACCGGCTCCAGATTTATCAGC
AATAAACCAGCCAGCCGGAAGGGCCGAGCGCAGAAGTGGTCCTGCAACTTTATCCGCCTCCATCCAGTCT
ATTAATTGTTGCCGGGAAGCTAGAGTAAGTAGTTCGCCAGTTAATAGTTTGCGCAACGTTGTTGCCATTG
CTACAGGCATCGTGGTGTCACGCTCGTCGTTTGGTATGGCTTCATTCAGCTCCGGTTCCCAACGATCAAG
GCGAGTTACATGATCCCCCATGTTGTGCAAAAAAGCGGTTAGCTCCTTCGGTCCTCCGATCGTTGTCAGA
AGTAAGTTGGCCGCAGTGTTATCACTCATGGTTATGGCAGCACTGCATAATTCTCTTACTGTCATGCCAT
CCGTAAGATGCTTTTCTGTGACTGGTGAGTACTCAACCAAGTCATTCTGAGAATAGTGTATGCGGCGACC
GAGTTGCTCTTGCCCGGCGTCAATACGGGATAATACCGCGCCACATAGCAGAACTTTAAAAGTGCTCATC
ATTGGAAAACGTTCTTCGGGGCGAAAACTCTCAAGGATCTTACCGCTGTTGAGATCCAGTTCGATGTAAC
CCACTCGTGCACCCAACTGATCTTCAGCATCTTTTACTTTCACCAGCGTTTCTGGGTGAGCAAAAACAGG
AAGGCAAAATGCCGCAAAAAAGGGAATAAGGGCGACACGGAAATGTTGAATACTCATACTCTTCCTTTTT
CAATATTATTGAAGCATTTATCAGGGTTATTGTCTCATGAGCGGATACATATTTGAATGTATTTAGAAAA
ATAAACAAATAGGGGTTCCGCGCACATTTCCCCGAAAAGTGCCACCTGGGTCGACATTGATTATTGACTA
GTTATTAATAGTAATCAATTACGGGGTCATTAGTTCATAGCCCATATATGGAGTTCCGCGTTACATAACT
TACGGTAAATGGCCCGCCTGGCTGACCGCCCAACGACCCCCGCCCATTGACGTCAATAATGACGTATGTT
CCCATAGTAACGCCAATAGGGACTTTCCATTGACGTCAATGGGTGGAGTATTTACGGTAAACTGCCCACT
TGGCAGTACATCAAGTGTATCATATGCCAAGTACGCCCCCTATTGACGTCAATGACGGTAAATGGCCCGC
CTGGCATTATGCCCAGTACATGACCTTATGGGACTTTCCTACTTGGCAGTACATCTACGTATTAGTCATC
GCTATTACCATGGTCGAGGTGAGCCCCACGTTCTGCTTCACTCTCCCCATCTCCCCCCCCTCCCCACCCC
CAATTTTGTATTTATTTATTTTTTAATTATTTTGTGCAGCGATGGGGGCGGGGGGGGGGGGGGCGCGCGC
CAGGCGGGGCGGGGCGGGGCGAGGGGCGGGGCGGGGCGAGGCGGAAAGGTGCGGCGGCAGCCAATCAGAG
CGGCGCGCTCCGAAAGTTTCCTTTTATGGCGAGGCGGCGGCGGCGGCGGCCCTATAAAAAGCGAAGCGCG
CGGCGGGCGGGAGTCGCTGCGTTGCCTTCGCCCCGTGCCCCGCTCCGCGCCGCCTCGCGCCGCCCGCCCC
GGCTCTGACTGACCGCGTTACTCCCACAGGTGAGCGGGCGGGACGGCCCTTCTCCTCCGGGCTGTAATTA
GCGCTTGGTTTAATGACGGCTCGTTTCTTTTCTGTGGCTGCGTGAAAGCCTTAAAGGGCTCCGGGAGGGC
CCTTTGTGCGGGGGGGAGCGGCTCGGGGGGTGCGTGCGTGTGTGTGTGCGTGGGGAGCGCCGCGTGCGGC
TCCGCGCTGCCCGGCGGCTGTGAGCGCTGCGGGCGCGGCGCGGGGCTTTGTGCGCTCCGCAGTGTGCGCG
AGGGGAGCGCGGCCGGGGGCGGTGCCCCGCGGTGCGGGGGGGGCTGCGAGGGGAACAAAGGCTGCGTGCG
GGGTGTGTGCGTGGGGGGGTGAGCAGGGGGTGTGGGCGCGGCGGTCGGGCTGTAACCCCCCCCTGCACCC
CCCTCCCCGAGTTGCTGAGCACGGCCCGGCTTCGGGTGCGGGGCTCCGTACGGGGCGTGGCGCGGGGCTC
GCCGTGCCGGGCGGGGGGTGGCGGCAGGTGGGGGTGCCGGGCGGGGCGGGGCCGCCTCGGGCCGGGGAGG
GCTCGGGGGAGGGGCGCGGCGGCCCCCGGAGCGCCGGCGGCTGTCGAGGCGCGGCGAGCCGCAGCCATTG
CCTTTTATGGTAATCGTGCGAGAGGGCGCAGGGACTTCCTTTGTCCCAAATCTGTGCGGAGCCGAAATCT
GGGAGGCGCCGCCGCACCCCCTCTAGCGGGCGCGGGGCGAAGCGGTGCGGCGCCGGCAGGAAGGAAATGG
GCGGGGAGGGCCTTCGTGCGTCGCCGCGCCGCCGTCCCCTTCTCCCTCTCCAGCCTCGGGGCTGTCCGCG
GGGGGACGGCTGCCTTCGGGGGGGACGGGGCAGGGCGGGGTTCGGCTTCTGGCGTGTGACCGGCGGCTCT
AGAGCCTCTGCTAACCATGTTCATGCCTTCTTCTTTTTCCTACAGCTCCTGGGCAACGTGCTGGTTATTG
TGCTGTCTCATCATTTTGGCAAAGAATTGATTAATTCGAGCGAAGGCGCGCCCATTACTCGCATCCATTC
TCAGGCTGTCTCGTCTCGTCTCGCACGCGTGCCGCCACCATGCATACTCTTTATGCCCCCGGTGGATATG
ACATTATGGGATATCTGAGGCAGATCAGGAACCGGCCAAACCCGCAGGTGGAACTGGGCCCCGTGGATAC
ATCCTGCGCCTTGATTCTTTGTGACCTGAAACAGAAAGACACCCCGATAGTTTACGCGAGTGAAGCCTTC
CTCTACATGACAGGTTACAGCAACGCAGAGGTGCTGGGCCGGAATTGCCGGTTTCTGCAAAGCCCTGACG
GCATGGTGAAGCCCAAGAGCACCCGGAAGTACGTGGATAGTAACACAATCAATACTATGCGCAAGGCAAT
CGACAGGAATGCCGAGGTGCAGGTTGAAGTAGTCAATTTTAAAAAGAATGGACAGCGATTTGTTAATTTC
CTGACTATGATACCTGTTAGGGACGAAACAGGCGAGTATCGATACTCTATGGGATTCCAGTGCGAAACAG
AATCCGGAGGGTCTGGCTCCGGATCAAGTGGTGGCAGCGGTACCCTGATCTATGGTGCCAAGGATGACTC
TGGGCAGAGATACCTGGCCTGGTCTGGCCACTCTGCCAGAGTGGGTGCTGCCAGGGACATGGCCAGGGCT
GGTGTGTCCATCCCTGAAATCATGCAGGCTGGTGGCTGGACCAATGTGAACATTGTGATGAACTACATCA
GAAACCTGGACTCTGAGACTGGGGCCATGGTGAGGCTGCTCGAGGATGGGGACCCCAAGAAAAAGCGGAA
GGTGTGAGAATTCCTGTGCCTTCTAGTTGCCAGCCATCTGTTGTTTGCCCCTCCCCCGTGCCTTCCTTGA
CCCTGGAAGGTGCCACTCCCACTGTCCTTTCCTAATAAAATGAGGAAATTGCATCGCATTGTCTGAGTAG
GTGTCATTCTATTCTGGGGGGTGGGGTGGGGCAGGACAGCAAGGGGGAGGATTGGGAAGACAATAGCAGG
CATGCTGGGGATGCGGTGGGCTCTATGGCTTCTGAGGCGGAAAGAACCAGCTGGGGCTCTAGGGGGTATC
CCCACGCGCCCTGTAGCGTGTACCGCTGGGAGTTCGTAGACGGAAACAAACGCAGAATCCAAGCGCGGCC
GCCCAGGATACATAGATTACCACAACTCCGAGCCCTTCCACCGCTAGCGCACTCCTCAGGTGCAGGCTGC
CTATCAGAAGGTGGTGGCTGGTGTGGCCAATGCCCTGGCTCACAAATACCACTGAGATCTTTTTCCCTCT
GCCAAAAATTATGGGGACATCATGAAGCCCCTTGAGCATCTGACTTCTGGCTAATAAAGGAAATTTATTT
TCATTGCAATAGTGTGTTGGAATTTTTTGTGTCTCTCACTCGGAAGGACATATGGGAGGGCAAATCATTT
AAAACATCAGAATGAGTATTTGGTTTAGAGTTTGGCAACATATGCCCATATGCTGGCTGCCATGAACAAA
GGTTGGCTATAAAGAGGTCATCAGTATATGAAACAGCCCCCTGCTGTCCATTCCTTATTCCATAGAAAAG
CCTTGACTTGAGGTTAGATTTTTTTTATATTTTGTTTTGTGTTATTTTTTTCTTTAACATCCCTAAAATT
TTCCTTACATGTTTTACTAGCCAGATTTTTCCTCCTCTCCTGACTACTCCCAGTCATAGCTGTCCCTCTT
CTCTTATGGAGATCCCTCGACCTGCAG
