>Addgene plasmid #108824 | pBW2702_pCAG-PV1-pMag-L1-iCre-271C-BGHpA | addgene partial sequence | sequence record 227084 | Addgene Partial NGS Result
TGCACCCCCCTCCCCGAGTTGCTGAGCACGGCCCGGCTTCGGGTGCGGGGCTCCGTACGGGGCGTGGCGC
GGGGCTCGCCGTGCCGGGCGGGGGGTGGCGGCAGGTGGGGGTGCCGGGCGGGGCGGGGCCGCCTCGGGCC
GGGGAGGGCTCGGGGGAGGGGCGCGGCGGCCCCCGGAGCGCCGGCGGCTGTCGAGGCGCGGCGAGCCGCA
GCCATTGCCTTTTATGGTAATCGTGCGAGAGGGCGCAGGGACTTCCTTTGTCCCAAATCTGTGCGGAGCC
GAAATCTGGGAGGCGCCGCCGCACCCCCTCTAGCGGGCGCGGGGCGAAGCGGTGCGGCGCCGGCAGGAAG
GAAATGGGCGGGGAGGGCCTTCGTGCGTCGCCGCGCCGCCGTCCCCTTCTCCCTCTCCAGCCTCGGGGCT
GTCCGCGGGGGGACGGCTGCCTTCGGGGGGGACGGGGCAGGGCGGGGTTCGGCTTCTGGCGTGTGACCGG
CGGCTCTAGAGCCTCTGCTAACCATGTTCATGCCTTCTTCTTTTTCCTACAGCTCCTGGGCAACGTGCTG
GTTATTGTGCTGTCTCATCATTTTGGCAAAGAATTGATTAATTCGAGCGAAGGCGCGCCCATTACTCGCA
TCCATTCTCAGGCTGTCTCGTCTCGTCTCGCACGCGTGCCGCCACCATGCATACTCTTTATGCCCCCGGT
GGATATGACATTATGGGATATCTGAGGCAGATCAGGAACCGGCCAAACCCGCAGGTGGAACTGGGCCCCG
TGGATACATCCTGCGCCTTGATTCTTTGTGACCTGAAACAGAAAGACACCCCGATAGTTTACGCGAGTGA
AGCCTTCCTCTACATGACAGGTTACAGCAACGCAGAGGTGCTGGGCCGGAATTGCCGGTTTCTGCAAAGC
CCTGACGGCATGGTGAAGCCCAAGAGCACCCGGAAGTACGTGGATAGTAACACAATCAATACTATGCGCA
AGGCAATCGACAGGAATGCCGAGGTGCAGGTTGAAGTAGTCAATTTTAAAAAGAATGGACAGCGATTTGT
TAATTTCCTGACTATGATACCTGTTAGGGACGAAACAGGCGAGTATCGATACTCTATGGGATTCCAGTGC
GAAACAGAATCCGGAGGGTCTGGCTCCGGATCAAGTGGTGGCAGCGGTACCCTGATCTATGGTGCCAAGG
ATGACTCTGGGCAGAGATACCTGGCCTGGTCTGGCCACTCTGCCAGAGTGGGTGCTGCCAGGGACATGGC
CAGGGCTGGTGTGTCCATCCCTGAAATCATGCAGGCTGGTGGCTGGACCAATGTGAACATTGTGATGAAC
TACATCAGAAACCTGGACTCTGAGACTGGGGCCATGGTGAGGCTGCTCGAGGATGGGGACCCCAAGAAAA
AGCGGAAGGTGTGAGAATTCCTGTGCCTTCTAGTTGCCAGCCATCTGTTGTTTGCCCCTCCCCCGTGCCT
TCCTTGACCCTGGAAGGTGCCACTCCCACTGTCCTTTCCTAATAAAATGAGGAAATTGCATCGCATTGTC
TGAGTAGGTGTCATTCTATTCTGGGGGGTGGGGTGGGGCAGGACAGCAAGGGGGAGGATTGGGAAGACAA
TAGCAGGCATGCTGGGGATGCGGTGGGCTCTATGGCTTCTGAGGCGGAAAGAACCAGCTGGGGCTCTAGG
GGGTATCCCCACGCGCCCTGTAGCGTGTACCGCTGGGAGTTCGTAGACGGAAACAAACGCAGAATCCAAG
CGCGGCCGCCCAGGATACATAGATTACCACAACTCCGAGCCCTTCCACCGCTAGCGCACTCCTCAGGTGC
AGGCTGCCTATCAGAAGGTGGTGGCTGGTGTGGCCAATGCCCTGGCTCACAAATACCACTGAGATCTTTT
TCCCTCTGCCAAAAATTATGGGGACATCATGAAGCCCCTTGAGCATCTGACTTCTGGCTAATAAAGGAAA
TTTATTTTCATTGCAATAGTGTGTTGGAATTTTTTGTGTCTCTCACTCGGAAGGACATATGGGAGGGCAA
ATCATTTAAAACATCAGAATGAGTATTTGGTTTAGAGTTTGGCAACATATGCCCATATGCTGGCTGCCAT
GAACAAAGGTTGGCTATAAAGAGGTCATCAGTATATGAAACAGCCCCCTGCTGTCCATTCCTTATTCCAT
AGAAAAGCCTTGACTTGAGGTTAGATTTTTTTTATATTTTGTTTTGTGTTATTTTTTTCTTTAACATCCC
TAAAATTTTCCTTACATGTTTTACTAGCCAGATTTTTCCTCCTCTCCTGACTACTCCCAGTCATAGCTGT
CCCTCTTCTCTTATGGAGATCCCTCGACCTGCAGCCCAAGCTTGGCGTAATCATGGTCATAGCTGTTTCC
TGTGTGAAATTGTTATCCGCTCACAATTCCACACAACATACGAGCCGGAAGCATAAAGTGTAAAGCCTGG
GGTGCCTAATGAGTGAGCTAACTCACATTAATTGCGTTGCGCTCACTGCCCGCTTTCCAGTCGGGAAACC
TGTCGTGCCAGCGGATCCGCATCTCAATTAGTCAGCAACCATAGTCCCGCCCCTAACTCCGCCCAGTTCC
GCCCATTCTCCGCCCCATGGCTGACTAATTTTTTTTATTTATGCAGAGGCCGAGGCCGCCTCGGCCTCTG
AGCTATTCCAGAAGTAGTGAGGAGGCTTTTTTGGAGGCCTAGGCTTTTGCAAAAAGCTAACTTGTTTATT
GCAGCTTATAATGGTTACAAATAAAGCAATAGCATCACAAATTTCACAAATAAAGCATTTTTTTCACTGC
ATTCTAGTTGTGGTTTGTCCAAACTCATCAATGTATCTTATCATGTCTGGATCCGCTGCATTAATGAATC
GGCCAACGCGCGGGGAGAGGCGGTTTGCGTATTGGGCGCTCTTCCGCTTCCTCGCTCACTGACTCGCTGC
GCTCGGTCGTTCGGCTGCGGCGAGCGGTATCAGCTCACTCAAAGGCGGTAATACGGTTATCCACAGAATC
AGGGGATAACGCAGGAAAGAACATGTGAGCAAAAGGCCAGCAAAAGGCCAGGAACCGTAAAAAGGCCGCG
TTGCTGGCGTTTTTCCATAGGCTCCGCCCCCCTGACGAGCATCACAAAAATCGACGCTCAAGTCAGAGGT
GGCGAAACCCGACAGGACTATAAAGATACCAGGCGTTTCCCCCTGGAAGCTCCCTCGTGCGCTCTCCTGT
TCCGACCCTGCCGCTTACCGGATACCTGTCCGCCTTTCTCCCTTCGGGAAGCGTGGCGCTTTCTCATAGC
TCACGCTGTAGGTATCTCAGTTCGGTGTAGGTCGTTCGCTCCAAGCTGGGCTGTGTGCACGAACCCCCCG
TTCAGCCCGACCGCTGCGCCTTATCCGGTAACTATCGTCTTGAGTCCAACCCGGTAAGACACGACTTATC
GCCACTGGCAGCAGCCACTGGTAACAGGATTAGCAGAGCGAGGTATGTAGGCGGTGCTACAGAGTTCTTG
AAGTGGTGGCCTAACTACGGCTACACTAGAAGAACAGTATTTGGTATCTGCGCTCTGCTGAAGCCAGTTA
CCTTCGGAAAAAGAGTTGGTAGCTCTTGATCCGGCAAACAAACCACCGCTGGTAGCGGTGGTTTTTTTGT
TTGCAAGCAGCAGATTACGCGCAGAAAAAAAGGATCTCAAGAAGATCCTTTGATCTTTTCTACGGGGTCT
GACGCTCAGTGGAACGAAAACTCACGTTAAGGGATTTTGGTCATGAGATTATCAAAAAGGATCTTCACCT
AGATCCTTTTAAATTAAAAATGAAGTTTTAAATCAATCTAAAGTATATATGAGTAAACTTGGTCTGACAG
TTACCAATGCTTAATCAGTGAGGCACCTATCTCAGCGATCTGTCTATTTCGTTCATCCATAGTTGCCTGA
CTCCCCGTCGTGTAGATAACTACGATACGGGAGGGCTTACCATCTGGCCCCAGTGCTGCAATGATACCGC
GAGACCCACGCTCACCGGCTCCAGATTTATCAGCAATAAACCAGCCAGCCGGAAGGGCCGAGCGCAGAAG
TGGTCCTGCAACTTTATCCGCCTCCATCCAGTCTATTAATTGTTGCCGGGAAGCTAGAGTAAGTAGTTCG
CCAGTTAATAGTTTGCGCAACGTTGTTGCCATTGCTACAGGCATCGTGGTGTCACGCTCGTCGTTTGGTA
TGGCTTCATTCAGCTCCGGTTCCCAACGATCAAGGCGAGTTACATGATCCCCCATGTTGTGCAAAAAAGC
GGTTAGCTCCTTCGGTCCTCCGATCGTTGTCAGAAGTAAGTTGGCCGCAGTGTTATCACTCATGGTTATG
GCAGCACTGCATAATTCTCTTACTGTCATGCCATCCGTAAGATGCTTTTCTGTGACTGGTGAGTACTCAA
CCAAGTCATTCTGAGAATAGTGTATGCGGCGACCGAGTTGCTCTTGCCCGGCGTCAATACGGGATAATAC
CGCGCCACATAGCAGAACTTTAAAAGTGCTCATCATTGGAAAACGTTCTTCGGGGCGAAAACTCTCAAGG
ATCTTACCGCTGTTGAGATCCAGTTCGATGTAACCCACTCGTGCACCCAACTGATCTTCAGCATCTTTTA
CTTTCACCAGCGTTTCTGGGTGAGCAAAAACAGGAAGGCAAAATGCCGCAAAAAAGGGAATAAGGGCGAC
ACGGAAATGTTGAATACTCATACTCTTCCTTTTTCAATATTATTGAAGCATTTATCAGGGTTATTGTCTC
ATGAGCGGATACATATTTGAATGTATTTAGAAAAATAAACAAATAGGGGTTCCGCGCACATTTCCCCGAA
AAGTGCCACCTGGGTCGACATTGATTATTGACTAGTTATTAATAGTAATCAATTACGGGGTCATTAGTTC
ATAGCCCATATATGGAGTTCCGCGTTACATAACTTACGGTAAATGGCCCGCCTGGCTGACCGCCCAACGA
CCCCCGCCCATTGACGTCAATAATGACGTATGTTCCCATAGTAACGCCAATAGGGACTTTCCATTGACGT
CAATGGGTGGAGTATTTACGGTAAACTGCCCACTTGGCAGTACATCAAGTGTATCATATGCCAAGTACGC
CCCCTATTGACGTCAATGACGGTAAATGGCCCGCCTGGCATTATGCCCAGTACATGACCTTATGGGACTT
TCCTACTTGGCAGTACATCTACGTATTAGTCATCGCTATTACCATGGTCGAGGTGAGCCCCACGTTCTGC
TTCACTCTCCCCATCTCCCCCCCCTCCCCACCCCCAATTTTGTATTTATTTATTTTTTAATTATTTTGTG
CAGCGATGGGG
